Addgene plasmid #164603: pBEL2298
Purpose: Expression and Complementation plasmid for MlaD (A17F, A20F, V24F)
Depositing lab: Gira Bhabha & Damian Ekiert. Depositing organization: NYU Grossman School of Medicine. Publication: Structure of bacterial phospholipid transporter MlaFEDB with substrate bound. Coudray N, Isom GL, MacRae MR, Saiduddin MN, Bhabha G, Ekiert DC. Elife. 2020 Nov 25;9. pii: 62518. doi: 10.7554/eLife.62518. PubMed 33236984.
Backbone
  Vector backbone: pBAD-His
  Vector type: Bacterial Expression
Growth in bacteria
  Bacterial resistance: Ampicillin, 100 μg/mL
  Growth temperature: 37°C
  Growth strain: DH5alpha
  Copy number: High Copy
Gene/Insert
  Gene/Insert name: MlaFEDCB
  Species: E. coli
  Mutation: MlaF-(6xHis-MlaE)-MlaD(Ala17Phe, Ala20Phe, Val24Phe)-MlaC-MlaB
  Cloning method: Gibson Cloning
Terms and licenses: Academic/Nonprofit Terms; Industry Terms: Not Available to Industry
How to cite: pBEL2298 was a gift from Gira Bhabha & Damian Ekiert (Addgene plasmid # 164603 ; http://n2t.net/addgene:164603 ; RRID:Addgene_164603)
