[The description below was written by a language model from this plasmid's Addgene catalogue record and pLannotate feature annotations shown in this document.]
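Description:
pBEL2298 is a bacterial expression plasmid built on the pBAD-His backbone that carries the E. coli mlaFEDCB operon with a triple substitution in MlaD. It is maintained in E. coli through a high-copy ColE1/pMB1-type origin and selected with ampicillin via the bla (AmpR) gene. An M13 phage origin is also annotated, along with nonfunctional remnants of pBR322 (fragments of bom, rop, the tetracycline resistance gene and its promoter) inherited from the backbone.

The payload is transcribed from the arabinose-inducible araBAD promoter, with the regulator gene araC encoded divergently on the opposite strand so that expression can be controlled with L-arabinose. Downstream, the five open reading frames lie in the same orientation in the order mlaF, mlaE, mlaD, mlaC and mlaB, followed by a 5S rRNA segment and the rrnB T1 and T2 transcription terminators. According to the catalogue entry, MlaE carries a 6xHis tag, which is not annotated as a separate feature in the table, and MlaD carries Ala17Phe, Ala20Phe and Val24Phe. MlaF, MlaE, MlaD and MlaB form the inner-membrane ABC transporter complex MlaFEDB, which participates in retrograde phospholipid trafficking that maintains outer-membrane lipid asymmetry, while MlaC is thought to shuttle lipid across the periplasm.

The stated purpose is expression and complementation. The plasmid supplies the whole operon with mutant MlaD so the variant can be produced, with the His tag on MlaE providing a handle for affinity purification, or tested for its ability to restore Mla function in cells. It was deposited with a structural study of substrate-bound MlaFEDB.
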