Features (pLannotate 1.2.2; 18 found; start..end, strand, type, name):
     10..294     +  promoter       araBAD promoter: araBAD; promoter of the L-arabinose operon of E. coli; the araC regulatory gene is transcribed in the opposite direction (Guzman et al., 1995)
    328..1134    +  CDS            mlaF: MLAF_ECOLI - Also known as yrbF. Experimental evidence at protein level: Swiss-Prot protein existence level 1. Part of the ABC transporter complex MlaFEDB, which is involved in a phospholipid transport pathway that maintains lipid asymmetry in the outer membrane by retrograde trafficking of phospholipids from the outer membrane to the inner membrane. Responsible for energy coupling to the transport system. From Escherichia coli (strain K12).
   1199..1978    +  CDS            mlaE (sequence withheld): MLAE_ECOLI - Also known as yrbE. Experimental evidence at protein level: Swiss-Prot protein existence level 1. Part of the ABC transporter complex MlaFEDB, which is involved in a phospholipid transport pathway that maintains lipid asymmetry in the outer membrane by retrograde trafficking of phospholipids from the outer membrane to the inner membrane. Probably responsible for the translocation of the substrate across the membrane. From Escherichia coli (strain K12).
   1986..2534    +  CDS            mlaD: MLAD_ECOLI - Also known as yrbD. Experimental evidence at protein level: Swiss-Prot protein existence level 1. Part of the ABC transporter complex MlaFEDB, which is involved in a phospholipid transport pathway that maintains lipid asymmetry in the outer membrane by retrograde trafficking of phospholipids from the outer membrane to the inner membrane (PubMed:19383799, PubMed:27529189). MlaD functions in substrate binding with strong affinity for phospholipids and modulates ATP hydrolytic activity of the complex (PubMed:27529189). From Escherichia coli (strain K12).
   2556..3188    +  CDS            mlaC (sequence withheld): MLAC_ECOLI - Also known as yrbC. Experimental evidence at protein level: Swiss-Prot protein existence level 1. Involved in a phospholipid transport pathway that maintains lipid asymmetry in the outer membrane by retrograde trafficking of phospholipids from the outer membrane to the inner membrane. May transfer phospholipid across the periplasmic space and deliver it to the MlaFEDB complex at the inner membrane. From Escherichia coli (strain K12).
   3191..3481    +  CDS            mlaB: MLAB_ECOLI - Also known as yrbB. Experimental evidence at protein level: Swiss-Prot protein existence level 1. Part of the ABC transporter complex MlaFEDB, which is involved in a phospholipid transport pathway that maintains lipid asymmetry in the outer membrane by retrograde trafficking of phospholipids from the outer membrane to the inner membrane (PubMed:19383799, PubMed:27529189). MlaB plays critical roles in both the assembly and activity of the complex. May act by modulating MlaF structure and stability (PubMed:27529189). From Escherichia coli (strain K12).
   3647..3762    +  ncRNA          5S rRNA: Accession: RF00001 - 5S ribosomal RNA
   3766..3852    +  terminator     rrnB T1 terminator: Escherichia coli rrnB; transcription terminator T1 from the E. coli rrnB gene
   3944..3971    +  terminator     rrnB T2 terminator: transcription terminator T2 from the E. coli rrnB gene
   3990..4081    +  promoter       AmpR promoter: bla
   4082..4942    +  CDS            AmpR: β-lactamase; bla; confers resistance to ampicillin, carbenicillin, and related antibiotics
   4984..5364    +  rep_origin     M13 ori (sequence partly withheld): M13 bacteriophage origin of replication; arrow indicates direction of (+) strand synthesis
   5550..6137    +  rep_origin     ori: high-copy-number ColE1/pMB1/pBR322/pUC origin of replication
   6323..6374    -  misc_feature   bom (fragment): basis of mobility region from pBR322
   6490..6529    -  CDS            rop (fragment): Rop protein, which maintains plasmids at low copy number; rop
   6530..6715    -  CDS            TcR (fragment): tetracycline efflux protein; tet; confers resistance to tetracycline
   6725..6743    +  promoter       tet promoter (fragment): E. coli promoter for tetracycline efflux protein gene
   6833..7711    -  CDS            araC: L-arabinose regulatory protein; araC
>Addgene plasmid #164603 | pBEL2298 | addgene full sequence | sequence record 326634 | Addgene NGS Result
CATTCAGAGAAGAAACCAATTGTCCATATTGCATCAGACATTGCCGTCACTGCGTCTTTTACTGGCTCTT
CTCGCTAACCAAACCGGTAACCCCGCTTATTAAAAGCATTCTGTAACAAAGCGGGACCAAAGCCATGACA
AAAACGCGTAACAAAAGTGTCTATAATCACGGCAGAAAAGTCCACATTGATTATTTGCACGGCGTCACAC
TTTGCTATGCCATAGCATTTTTATCCATAAGATTAGCGGATCCTACCTGACGCTTTTTATCGCAACTCTC
TACTGTTTCTCCATACCCGTTTTTTTGGGCTAGCCGAAGGGTGAATTATGGAGCAGTCTGTGGCGAATTT
AGTCGATATGCGCGATGTCAGTTTTACGCGTGGCAATCGCTGCATCTTCGATAATATTTCCCTGACCGTG
CCGCGAGGGAAGATCACGGCGATCATGGGGCCATCGGGCATCGGTAAAACGACGCTACTCCGTCTGATTG
GCGGGCAAATCGCACCAGATCATGGTGAGATCCTTTTCGATGGTGAGAATATTCCGGCGATGTCTCGTTC
GCGCCTGTATACAGTGCGCAAACGGATGAGCATGTTATTTCAGTCCGGGGCGTTGTTCACTGATATGAAC
GTATTTGACAACGTCGCCTATCCACTGCGCGAACATACCCAACTTCCCGCGCCATTGTTGCATAGTACGG
TGATGATGAAGCTGGAGGCCGTGGGGCTGCGTGGAGCGGCTAAACTAATGCCTTCTGAACTTTCCGGTGG
GATGGCGCGGCGTGCAGCGCTGGCGCGTGCGATTGCGCTGGAGCCGGATCTCATCATGTTTGATGAACCT
TTTGTTGGGCAAGATCCCATCACCATGGGCGTACTGGTGAAGCTGATTTCTGAGCTGAACAGCGCGCTGG
GCGTGACTTGTGTGGTGGTTTCTCACGATGTGCCGGAAGTGTTAAGTATTGCGGATCACGCCTGGATCCT
GGCGGACAAAAAAATTGTCGCTCATGGCAGTGCCCAGGCGTTGCAGGCGAATCCTGATCCGCGCGTACGT
CAGTTTCTGGACGGGATAGCTGACGGGCCTGTTCCGTTCCGCTATCCTGCCGGCGATTATCACGCTGATC
TTTTACCAGGGAGTTAAGCCACTCATGCATCACCACCATCACCATCAGCATCAACACGAAAATCTGTATT
TTCAGGGG
[780 nt withheld, positions 1199-1978]
TGAGTTCATGCAAACGAAAAAAAATGAAATTTGGGTGGGTATCTTTTTATTAGCATTTCTGCTGTTTGCG
CTGTTTTTTTGCCTGAAGGCGGCGAACGTGACGTCCATACGTACTGAACCGACCTACACGCTTTATGCGA
CGTTCGATAACATTGGCGGCCTGAAAGCGCGCTCTCCGGTCAGTATTGGTGGCGTTGTTGTGGGTCGGGT
GGCGGATATTACGCTGGACCCGAAAACCTATCTGCCGCGCGTAACGCTGGAAATTGAACAACGTTATAAC
CACATTCCAGATACCAGTTCGCTGAGCATTCGTACTTCCGGCCTGCTGGGGGAACAATATCTGGCATTAA
ACGTCGGTTTTGAAGACCCGGAACTGGGGACTGCTATCCTGAAGGATGGCGATACAATTCAGGACACTAA
GTCTGCGATGGTGCTGGAAGATCTCATTGGTCAGTTCCTTTACGGTAGTAAAGGCGATGACAATAAGAAT
AGTGGCGATGCGCCAGCTGCTGCGCCAGGTAATAATGAAACCACTGAACCTGTGGGTACAACGAAATAAT
TTCAGGAGAACCGACGC
[633 nt withheld, positions 2556-3188]
TAATGAGCGAGTCACTGAGCTGGATGCAGACGGGTGACACGCTGGCGTTATCCGGAGAGCTGGATCAGGA
CGTTTTGCTACCGCTTTGGGAAATGCGTGAGGAAGCGGTGAAGGGGATTACCTGCATCGATCTTAGCCGT
GTCTCCCGCGTGGATACGGGGGGACTGGCACTGCTGCTCCATCTTATCGATCTGGCGAAAAAGCAGGGCA
ACAATGTGACGCTTCAGGGGGTAAACGACAAAGTGTATACCCTGGCGAAATTGTATAATTTGCCTGCTGA
TGTTCTGCCTCGTTAAGGTACCAAATTCCAGAAAAGAGACGCTGAAAAGCGTCTTTTTTCGTTTTGGTCC
TGGTCTGAGGAATGGTTGTAAGCTTGGCTGTTTTGGCGGATGAGAGAAGATTTTCAGCCTGATACAGATT
AAATCAGAACGCAGAAGCGGTCTGATAAAACAGAATTTGCCTGGCGGCAGTAGCGCGGTGGTCCCACCTG
ACCCCATGCCGAACTCAGAAGTGAAACGCCGTAGCGCCGATGGTAGTGTGGGGTCTCCCCATGCGAGAGT
AGGGAACTGCCAGGCATCAAATAAAACGAAAGGCTCAGTCGAAAGACTGGGCCTTTCGTTTTATCTGTTG
TTTGTCGGTGAACGCTCTCCTGAGTAGGACAAATCCGCCGGGAGCGGATTTGAACGTTGCGAAGCAACGG
CCCGGAGGGTGGCGGGCAGGACGCCCGCCATAAACTGCCAGGCATCAAATTAAGCAGAAGGCCATCCTGA
CGGATGGCCTTTTTGCGTTTCTACAAACTCTTTTGTTTATTTTTCTAAATACATTCAAATATGTATCCGC
TCATGAGACAATAACCCTGATAAATGCTTCAATAATATTGAAAAAGGAAGAGTATGAGTATTCAACATTT
CCGTGTCGCCCTTATTCCCTTTTTTGCGGCATTTTGCCTTCCTGTTTTTGCTCACCCAGAAACGCTGGTG
AAAGTAAAAGATGCTGAAGATCAGTTGGGTGCACGAGTGGGTTACATCGAACTGGATCTCAACAGCGGTA
AGATCCTTGAGAGTTTTCGCCCCGAAGAACGTTTTCCAATGATGAGCACTTTTAAAGTTCTGCTATGTGG
CGCGGTATTATCCCGTGTTGACGCCGGGCAAGAGCAACTCGGTCGCCGCATACACTATTCTCAGAATGAC
TTGGTTGAGTACTCACCAGTCACAGAAAAGCATCTTACGGATGGCATGACAGTAAGAGAATTATGCAGTG
CTGCCATAACCATGAGTGATAACACTGCGGCCAACTTACTTCTGACAACGATCGGAGGACCGAAGGAGCT
AACCGCTTTTTTGCACAACATGGGGGATCATGTAACTCGCCTTGATCGTTGGGAACCGGAGCTGAATGAA
GCCATACCAAACGACGAGCGTGACACCACGATGCCTGCAGCAATGGCAACAACGTTGCGCAAACTATTAA
CTGGCGAACTACTTACTCTAGCTTCCCGGCAACAATTAATAGACTGGATGGAGGCGGATAAAGTTGCAGG
ACCACTTCTGCGCTCGGCCCTTCCGGCTGGCTGGTTTATTGCTGATAAATCTGGAGCCGGTGAGCGTGGG
TCTCGCGGTATCATTGCAGCACTGGGGCCAGATGGTAAGCCCTCCCGTATCGTAGTTATCTACACGACGG
GGAGTCAGGCAACTATGGATGAACGAAATAGACAGATCGCTGAGATAGGTGCCTCACTGATTAAGCATTG
GTAACTGTCAGACCAAGTTTACTCATATATACTTTAGATTGATT
[125 nt withheld, positions 4983-5107]
C
[141 nt withheld, positions 5109-5249]
CCTTTGACGTTGGAGTCCACGTTCTTT
[37 nt withheld, positions 5277-5313]
ACCCTATCTCGGGCTATTCTTTTGATTTATAAGGGATTTTGCCGATTTCGGCCTATTGGTTAAAAAATGA
GCTGATTTAACAAAAATTTAACGCGAATTTTAACAAAATATTAACGTTTACAATTTAAAAGGATCTAGGT
GAAGATCCTTTTTGATAATCTCATGACCAAAATCCCTTAACGTGAGTTTTCGTTCCACTGAGCGTCAGAC
CCCGTAGAAAAGATCAAAGGATCTTCTTGAGATCCTTTTTTTCTGCGCGTAATCTGCTGCTTGCAAACAA
AAAAACCACCGCTACCAGCGGTGGTTTGTTTGCCGGATCAAGAGCTACCAACTCTTTTTCCGAAGGTAAC
TGGCTCAGCAGAGCGCAGATACCAAATACTGTCCTTCTAGTGTAGCCGTAGTTAGGCCACCACTTCAAGA
ACTCTGTAGCACCGCCTACATACCTCGCTCTGCTAATCCTGTTACCAGTGGCTGCTGCCAGTGGCGATAA
GTCGTGTCTTACCGGGTTGGACTCAAGACGATAGTTACCGGATAAGGCGCAGCGGTCGGGCTGAACGGGG
GGTTCGTGCACACAGCCCAGCTTGGAGCGAACGACCTACACCGAACTGAGATACCTACAGCGTGAGCTAT
GAGAAAGCGCCACGCTTCCCGAAGGGAGAAAGGCGGACAGGTATCCGGTAAGCGGCAGGGTCGGAACAGG
AGAGCGCACGAGGGAGCTTCCAGGGGGAAACGCCTGGTATCTTTATAGTCCTGTCGGGTTTCGCCACCTC
TGACTTGAGCGTCGATTTTTGTGATGCTCGTCAGGGGGGCGGAGCCTATGGAAAAACGCCAGCAACGCGG
CCTTTTTACGGTTCCTGGCCTTTTGCTGGCCTTTTGCTCACATGTTCTTTCCTGCGTTATCCCCTGATTC
TGTGGATAACCGTATTACCGCCTTTGAGTGAGCTGATACCGCTCGCCGCAGCCGAACGACCGAGCGCAGC
GAGTCAGTGAGCGAGGAAGCGGAAGAGCGCCTGATGCGGTATTTTCTCCTTACGCATCTGTGCGGTATTT
CACACCGCATAGGGTCATGGCTGCGCCCCGACACCCGCCAACACCCGCTGACGCGCCCTGACGGGCTTGT
CTGCTCCCGGCATCCGCTTACAGACAAGCTGTGACCGTCTCCGGGAGCTGCATGTGTCAGAGGTTTTCAC
CGTCATCACCGAAACGCGCGAGGCAGAAGGAGATGGCGCCCAACAGTCCCCCGGCCACGGGGCCTGCCAC
CATACCCACGCCGAAACAAGCGCTCATGAGCCCGAAGTGGCGAGCCCGATCTTCCCCATCGGTGATGTCG
GCGATATAGGCGCCAGCAACCGCACCTGTGGCGCCGGTGATGCCGGCCACGATGCGTCCGGCGTAGAGGA
TCTGCTCATGTTTGACAGCTTATCATCGATGCATAATGTGCCTGTCAAATGGACGAAGCAGGGATTCTGC
AAACCCTATGCTACTCCGTCAAGCCGTCAATTGTCTGATTCGTTACCAATTATGACAACTTGACGGCTAC
ATCATTCACTTTTTCTTCACAACCGGCACGGAACTCGCTCGGGCTGGCCCCGGTGCATTTTTTAAATACC
CGCGAGAAATAGAGTTGATCGTCAAAACCAACATTGCGACCGACGGTGGCGATAGGCATCCGGGTGGTGC
TCAAAAGCAGCTTCGCCTGGCTGATACGTTGGTCCTCGCGCCAGCTTAAGACGCTAATCCCTAACTGCTG
GCGGAAAAGATGTGACAGACGCGACGGCGACAAGCAAACATGCTGTGCGACGCTGGCGATATCAAAATTG
CTGTCTGCCAGGTGATCGCTGATGTACTGACAAGCCTCGCGTACCCGATTATCCATCGGTGGATGGAGCG
ACTCGTTAATCGCTTCCATGCGCCGCAGTAACAATTGCTCAAGCAGATTTATCGCCAGCAGCTCCGAATA
GCGCCCTTCCCCTTGCCCGGCGTTAATGATTTGCCCAAACAGGTCGCTGAAATGCGGCTGGTGCGCTTCA
TCCGGGCGAAAGAACCCCGTATTGGCAAATATTGACGGCCAGTTAAGCCATTCATGCCAGTAGGCGCGCG
GACGAAAGTAAACCCACTGGTGATACCATTCGCGAGCCTCCGGATGACGACCGTAGTGATGAATCTCTCC
TGGCGGGAACAGCAAAATATCACCCGGTCGGCAAACAAATTCTCGTCCCTGATTTTTCACCACCCCCTGA
CCGCGAATGGTGAGATTGAGAATATAACCTTTCATTCCCAGCGGTCGGTCGATAAAAAAATCGAGATAAC
CGTTGGCCTCAATCGGCGTTAAACCCGCCACCAGATGGGCATTAAACGAGTATCCCGGCAGCAGGGGATC
ATTTTGCGCTTCAGCCATACTTTTCATACTCCCGC
